Addgene plasmid #135444: pcDNA5-H2B_Halo_T2A_EGFP
Purpose: Mamalian cell expression of nuclear HaloTag7 and cytosolic EGFP
Depositing lab: Kai Johnsson. Depositing organization: Max Planck Institute for Medical Research. Publication: Photoactivation of silicon rhodamines via a light-induced protonation. Frei MS, Hoess P, Lampe M, Nijmeijer B, Kueblbeck M, Ellenberg J, Wadepohl H, Ries J, Pitsch S, Reymond L, Johnsson K. Nat Commun. 2019 Oct 8;10(1):4580. doi: 10.1038/s41467-019-12480-3. PubMed 31594948.
Backbone
  Vector backbone: pcDNA5/FRT/TO
  Backbone manufacturer: thermofisher
  Backbone size w/o insert (bp): 5137
  Total vector size (bp): 7195
  Vector type: Mammalian Expression
  Selectable markers: Hygromycin
Growth in bacteria
  Bacterial resistance: Ampicillin, 100 μg/mL
  Growth temperature: 37°C
  Growth strain: NEB Stable
  Growth instructions: See Depositor Comments.
  Copy number: High Copy
Gene/Insert
  Gene/Insert name: H2B-HaloTag7 and EGFP
  Insert size (bp): 2061
  Promoter: CMV/TetO
  Tag / fusion protein: H2B (N terminal on insert)
  Cloning method: Gibson Cloning
  Sequencing primers: 5′ CMV_Fwd; 3′ BGH_Rev
Terms and licenses: Academic/Nonprofit Terms; Industry Terms: Not Available to Industry
Depositor comments: Please note this plasmid appears to be unstable during growth in bacteria. We recommend screening 10 smaller colonies after streaking from the original stab. It may be necessary to cut the plasmid with a single-cutting enzyme, gel purify the high molecular weight band, and religate to restore the plasmid.
How to cite: pcDNA5-H2B_Halo_T2A_EGFP was a gift from Kai Johnsson (Addgene plasmid # 135444 ; http://n2t.net/addgene:135444 ; RRID:Addgene_135444)
