[The description below was written by a language model from this plasmid's Addgene catalogue record and pLannotate feature annotations shown in this document.]
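Description:
pcDNA5-H2B_Halo_T2A_EGFP is a 7.2 kb mammalian expression plasmid built on the pcDNA5/FRT/TO backbone, designed to produce a nuclear HaloTag7 and a cytosolic EGFP from a single transcript. It is propagated in E. coli through a high-copy ColE1/pUC-type origin with ampicillin selection (AmpR under its own bla promoter). The depositor notes that the plasmid tends to be unstable during bacterial growth, so clones should be checked for integrity.

Expression is driven by the CMV enhancer/promoter followed by tet operator sites (the CMV/TetO arrangement). Transcription is therefore repressed in cells expressing the Tet repressor and induced by tetracycline or doxycycline, while it is constitutive in cells lacking the repressor. The roughly 2 kb insert encodes human histone H2B fused at the N terminus of HaloTag7, followed by EGFP, and ends in the bGH polyadenylation signal. The T2A peptide named in the plasmid title is not annotated in the feature table, but presumably lies in the short gap between the HaloTag and EGFP coding regions. Ribosomal skipping at T2A would release the two proteins separately, so H2B-HaloTag is incorporated into chromatin while EGFP stays free as a marker of expressing cells.

Downstream lies an FRT site directly in front of a hygromycin resistance gene with no annotated promoter of its own, followed by the SV40 poly(A) signal. This is the standard Flp-In design, in which FLP-mediated recombination into a genomic FRT site in a suitable host line activates HygR, giving isogenic stable lines. The associated publication concerns photoactivatable silicon rhodamine dyes, consistent with use of the construct for labelling the nuclear HaloTag with chloroalkane-linked fluorophores in cell imaging.
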