Features (pLannotate 1.2.2; 23 found; start..end, strand, type, name):
     28..80      -  misc_feature   bom (fragment): basis of mobility region from pBR322
    235..614     +  enhancer       CMV enhancer: human cytomegalovirus immediate early enhancer
    615..818     +  promoter       CMV promoter: human cytomegalovirus (CMV) immediate early promoter
    820..839     +  promoter       PLtetO-1 promoter (fragment): modified phage lambda PL promoter with tet operator sites (Lutz and Bujard, 1997)
    841..860     +  promoter       PLtetO-1 promoter (fragment): modified phage lambda PL promoter with tet operator sites (Lutz and Bujard, 1997)
    868..901     +  promoter       TRE3GV promoter (fragment): 3rd-generation Tet-responsive promoter that can be activated by binding of Tet-On® 3G, optimized for retroviral and lentiviral vectors
   1043..1420    +  CDS            H2B: human histone H2B; HIST1H2BJ
   1433..2316    +  CDS            HaloTag® (fragment): modified bacterial dehalogenase that forms covalent bonds with chloroalkane derivatives
   2387..3102    +  CDS            EGFP (fragment): the original enhanced GFP (Yang et al., 1996) mammalian codon-optimized
   3153..3377    +  polyA_signal   bGH poly(A) signal: bovine growth hormone polyadenylation signal
   3381..3402    +  promoter       SV40 promoter (fragment): SV40 enhancer and early promoter
   3423..3656    +  rep_origin     f1 ori (fragment) (sequence partly withheld): f1 bacteriophage origin of replication; arrow indicates direction of (+) strand synthesis
   3661..3708    +  protein_bind   FRT: FLP-mediated recombination occurs in the 8-bp core sequence TCTAGAAA (Turan and Bode, 2011). FLP recombinase from the Saccharomyces cerevisiae 2μ plasmid
   3716..4738    +  CDS            HygR: aminoglycoside phosphotransferase from E. coli; aph(4)-Ia; confers resistance to hygromycin
   4748..4873    +  CDS            ble (fragment): BLE_KLEPN - Experimental evidence at protein level: Swiss-Prot protein existence level 1. Binding protein with a strong affinity to the bleomycin family of antibiotics. Binds to CL990; an antimitotic-antibiotic compound. From Klebsiella pneumoniae.
   4868..4989    +  polyA_signal   SV40 poly(A) signal: SV40 polyadenylation signal
   5062..5078    -  protein_bind   lac operator: The lac repressor binds to the lac operator to inhibit transcription in E. coli. This inhibition can be relieved by adding lactose or isopropyl-β-D-thiogalactopyranoside (IPTG). lac repressor encoded by lacI
   5086..5116    -  promoter       lac promoter: promoter for the E. coli lac operon
   5131..5152    -  protein_bind   CAP binding site: CAP binding activates transcription in the presence of cAMP. E. coli catabolite activator protein
   5165..5257    -  CDS            lacI (fragment): lac repressor; lacI; The lac repressor binds to the lac operator to inhibit transcription in E. coli. This inhibition can be relieved by adding lactose or isopropyl-β-D-thiogalactopyranoside (IPTG).
   5440..6028    -  rep_origin     ori: high-copy-number ColE1/pMB1/pBR322/pUC origin of replication
   6199..7059    -  CDS            AmpR: β-lactamase; bla; confers resistance to ampicillin, carbenicillin, and related antibiotics
   7060..7164    -  promoter       AmpR promoter: bla
>Addgene plasmid #135444 | pcDNA5-H2B_Halo_T2A_EGFP | addgene full sequence | sequence record 319686 | Addgene NGS Result
GACGGATCGGGAGATCTCCCGATCCCCTATGGTGCACTCTCAGTACAATCTGCTCTGATGCCGCATAGTT
AAGCCAGTATCTGCTCCCTGCTTGTGTGTTGGAGGTCGCTGAGTAGTGCGCGAGCAAAATTTAAGCTACA
ACAAGGCAAGGCTTGACCGACAATTGCATGAAGAATCTGCTTAGGGTTAGGCGTTTTGCGCTGCTTCGCG
ATGTACGGGCCAGATATACGCGTTGACATTGATTATTGACTAGTTATTAATAGTAATCAATTACGGGGTC
ATTAGTTCATAGCCCATATATGGAGTTCCGCGTTACATAACTTACGGTAAATGGCCCGCCTGGCTGACCG
CCCAACGACCCCCGCCCATTGACGTCAATAATGACGTATGTTCCCATAGTAACGCCAATAGGGACTTTCC
ATTGACGTCAATGGGTGGAGTATTTACGGTAAACTGCCCACTTGGCAGTACATCAAGTGTATCATATGCC
AAGTACGCCCCCTATTGACGTCAATGACGGTAAATGGCCCGCCTGGCATTATGCCCAGTACATGACCTTA
TGGGACTTTCCTACTTGGCAGTACATCTACGTATTAGTCATCGCTATTACCATGGTGATGCGGTTTTGGC
AGTACATCAATGGGCGTGGATAGCGGTTTGACTCACGGGGATTTCCAAGTCTCCACCCCATTGACGTCAA
TGGGAGTTTGTTTTGGCACCAAAATCAACGGGACTTTCCAAAATGTCGTAACAACTCCGCCCCATTGACG
CAAATGGGCGGTAGGCGTGTACGGTGGGAGGTCTATATAAGCAGAGCTCTCCCTATCAGTGATAGAGATC
TCCCTATCAGTGATAGAGATCGTCGACGAGCTCGTTTAGTGAACCGTCAGATCGCCTGGAGACGCCATCC
ACGCTGTTTTGACCTCCATAGAAGACACCGGGACCGATCCAGCCTCCGGACTCTAGCGTTTAAACTTAAG
CTTGGTACCGAGCTCGGATCCACTAGTCCAGTGTGGTGGAATTCTGCAGATATCCAGCAACCATGCCAGA
GCCAGCGAAGTCTGCTCCCGCCCCGAAAAAGGGCTCCAAGAAGGCGGTGACTAAGGCGCAGAAGAAAGGC
GGCAAGAAGCGCAAGCGCAGCCGCAAGGAGAGCTATTCCATCTATGTGTACAAGGTTCTGAAGCAGGTCC
ACCCTGACACCGGCATTTCGTCCAAGGCCATGGGCATCATGAATTCGTTTGTGAACGACATTTTCGAGCG
CATCGCAGGTGAGGCTTCCCGCCTGGCGCATTACAACAAGCGCTCGACCATCACCTCCAGGGAGATCCAG
ACGGCCGTGCGCCTGCTGCTGCCTGGGGAGTTGGCCAAGCACGCCGTGTCCGAGGGTACTAAGGCCATCA
CCAAGTACACCAGCGCTAAGGCTAGCGGATCCGAAATCGGTACTGGCTTTCCATTCGACCCCCATTATGT
GGAAGTCCTGGGCGAGCGCATGCACTACGTCGATGTTGGTCCGCGCGATGGCACCCCTGTGCTGTTCCTG
CACGGTAACCCGACCTCCTCCTACGTGTGGCGCAACATCATCCCGCATGTTGCACCGACCCATCGCTGCA
TTGCTCCAGACCTGATCGGTATGGGCAAATCCGACAAACCAGACCTGGGTTATTTCTTCGACGACCACGT
CCGCTTCATGGATGCCTTCATCGAAGCCCTGGGTCTGGAAGAGGTCGTCCTGGTCATTCACGACTGGGGC
TCCGCTCTGGGTTTCCACTGGGCCAAGCGCAATCCAGAGCGCGTCAAAGGTATTGCATTTATGGAGTTCA
TCCGCCCTATCCCGACCTGGGACGAATGGCCAGAATTTGCCCGCGAGACCTTCCAGGCCTTCCGCACCAC
CGACGTCGGCCGCAAGCTGATCATCGATCAGAACGTTTTTATCGAGGGTACGCTGCCGATGGGTGTCGTC
CGCCCGCTGACTGAAGTCGAGATGGACCATTACCGCGAGCCGTTCCTGAATCCTGTTGACCGCGAGCCAC
TGTGGCGCTTCCCAAACGAGCTGCCAATCGCCGGTGAGCCAGCGAACATCGTCGCGCTGGTCGAAGAATA
CATGGACTGGCTGCACCAGTCCCCTGTCCCGAAGCTGCTGTTCTGGGGCACCCCAGGCGTTCTGATCCCA
CCGGCCGAAGCCGCTCGCCTGGCCAAAAGCCTGCCTAACTGCAAGGCTGTGGACATCGGCCCGGGTCTGA
ATCTGCTGCAAGAAGACAACCCGGACCTGATCGGCAGCGAGATCGCGCGCTGGCTGTCTACTCTGGAGAT
TTCCGGTGGCCGCGGCAGTGGAGAGGGCAGAGGAAGTCTGCTAACATGCGGTGACGTCGAGGAGAATCCT
GGCCCAGTGAGCAAGGGCGAGGAGCTGTTCACCGGGGTGGTGCCCATCCTGGTCGAGCTGGACGGCGACG
TAAACGGCCACAAGTTCAGCGTGTCCGGCGAGGGCGAGGGCGATGCCACCTACGGCAAGCTGACCCTGAA
GTTCATCTGCACCACCGGCAAGCTGCCCGTGCCCTGGCCCACCCTCGTGACCACCCTGACCTACGGCGTG
CAGTGCTTCAGCCGCTACCCCGACCACATGAAGCAGCACGACTTCTTCAAGTCCGCCATGCCCGAAGGCT
ACGTCCAGGAGCGCACCATCTTCTTCAAGGACGACGGCAACTACAAGACCCGCGCCGAGGTGAAGTTCGA
GGGCGACACCCTGGTGAACCGCATCGAGCTGAAGGGCATCGACTTCAAGGAGGACGGCAACATCCTGGGG
CACAAGCTGGAGTACAACTACAACAGCCACAACGTCTATATCATGGCCGACAAGCAGAAGAACGGCATCA
AGGTGAACTTCAAGATCCGCCACAACATCGAGGACGGCAGCGTGCAGCTCGCCGACCACTACCAGCAGAA
CACCCCCATCGGCGACGGCCCCGTGCTGCTGCCCGACAACCACTACCTGAGCACCCAGTCCGCCCTGAGC
AAAGACCCCAACGAGAAGCGCGATCACATGGTCCTGCTGGAGTTCGTGACCGCCGCCGGGATCACTCTCG
GCATGGACGAGCTGTACAAGTAGTAACCGCTCGAGTCTAGAGGGCCCGTTTAAACCCGCTGATCAGCCTC
GACTGTGCCTTCTAGTTGCCAGCCATCTGTTGTTTGCCCCTCCCCCGTGCCTTCCTTGACCCTGGAAGGT
GCCACTCCCACTGTCCTTTCCTAATAAAATGAGGAAATTGCATCGCATTGTCTGAGTAGGTGTCATTCTA
TTCTGGGGGGTGGGGTGGGGCAGGACAGCAAGGGGGAGGATTGGGAAGACAATAGCAGGCATGCTGGGGA
TGCGGTGGGCTCTATGGCTTCTGAGGCGGAAAGAACCAGCTGGGGCTCTAGGGGGTATCCCC
[124 nt withheld, positions 3423-3546]
C
[91 nt withheld, positions 3548-3638]
AGGGTGATGGTTCACGTACCTAGAAGTTCCTATTCCGAAGTTCCTATTCTCTAGAAAGTATAGGAACTTC
CTTGGCCAAAAAGCCTGAACTCACCGCGACGTCTGTCGAGAAGTTTCTGATCGAAAAGTTCGACAGCGTC
TCCGACCTGATGCAGCTCTCGGAGGGCGAAGAATCTCGTGCTTTCAGCTTCGATGTAGGAGGGCGTGGAT
ATGTCCTGCGGGTAAATAGCTGCGCCGATGGTTTCTACAAAGATCGTTATGTTTATCGGCACTTTGCATC
GGCCGCGCTCCCGATTCCGGAAGTGCTTGACATTGGGGAATTCAGCGAGAGCCTGACCTATTGCATCTCC
CGCCGTGCACAGGGTGTCACGTTGCAAGACCTGCCTGAAACCGAACTGCCCGCTGTTCTGCAGCCGGTCG
CGGAGGCCATGGATGCGATCGCTGCGGCCGATCTTAGCCAGACGAGCGGGTTCGGCCCATTCGGACCGCA
AGGAATCGGTCAATACACTACATGGCGTGATTTCATATGCGCGATTGCTGATCCCCATGTGTATCACTGG
CAAACTGTGATGGACGACACCGTCAGTGCGTCCGTCGCGCAGGCTCTCGATGAGCTGATGCTTTGGGCCG
AGGACTGCCCCGAAGTCCGGCACCTCGTGCACGCGGATTTCGGCTCCAACAATGTCCTGACGGACAATGG
CCGCATAACAGCGGTCATTGACTGGAGCGAGGCGATGTTCGGGGATTCCCAATACGAGGTCGCCAACATC
TTCTTCTGGAGGCCGTGGTTGGCTTGTATGGAGCAGCAGACGCGCTACTTCGAGCGGAGGCATCCGGAGC
TTGCAGGATCGCCGCGGCTCCGGGCGTATATGCTCCGCATTGGTCTTGACCAACTCTATCAGAGCTTGGT
TGACGGCAATTTCGATGATGCAGCTTGGGCGCAGGGTCGATGCGACGCAATCGTCCGATCCGGAGCCGGG
ACTGTCGGGCGTACACAAATCGCCCGCAGAAGCGCGGCCGTCTGGACCGATGGCTGTGTAGAAGTACTCG
CCGATAGTGGAAACCGACGCCCCAGCACTCGTCCGAGGGCAAAGGAATAGCACGTACTACGAGATTTCGA
TTCCACCGCCGCCTTCTATGAAAGGTTGGGCTTCGGAATCGTTTTCCGGGACGCCGGCTGGATGATCCTC
CAGCGCGGGGATCTCATGCTGGAGTTCTTCGCCCACCCCAACTTGTTTATTGCAGCTTATAATGGTTACA
AATAAAGCAATAGCATCACAAATTTCACAAATAAAGCATTTTTTTCACTGCATTCTAGTTGTGGTTTGTC
CAAACTCATCAATGTATCTTATCATGTCTGTATACCGTCGACCTCTAGCTAGAGCTTGGCGTAATCATGG
TCATAGCTGTTTCCTGTGTGAAATTGTTATCCGCTCACAATTCCACACAACATACGAGCCGGAAGCATAA
AGTGTAAAGCCTGGGGTGCCTAATGAGTGAGCTAACTCACATTAATTGCGTTGCGCTCACTGCCCGCTTT
CCAGTCGGGAAACCTGTCGTGCCAGCTGCATTAATGAATCGGCCAACGCGCGGGGAGAGGCGGTTTGCGT
ATTGGGCGCTCTTCCGCTTCCTCGCTCACTGACTCGCTGCGCTCGGTCGTTCGGCTGCGGCGAGCGGTAT
CAGCTCACTCAAAGGCGGTAATACGGTTATCCACAGAATCAGGGGATAACGCAGGAAAGAACATGTGAGC
AAAAGGCCAGCAAAAGGCCAGGAACCGTAAAAAGGCCGCGTTGCTGGCGTTTTTCCATAGGCTCCGCCCC
CCTGACGAGCATCACAAAAATCGACGCTCAAGTCAGAGGTGGCGAAACCCGACAGGACTATAAAGATACC
AGGCGTTTCCCCCTGGAAGCTCCCTCGTGCGCTCTCCTGTTCCGACCCTGCCGCTTACCGGATACCTGTC
CGCCTTTCTCCCTTCGGGAAGCGTGGCGCTTTCTCATAGCTCACGCTGTAGGTATCTCAGTTCGGTGTAG
GTCGTTCGCTCCAAGCTGGGCTGTGTGCACGAACCCCCCGTTCAGCCCGACCGCTGCGCCTTATCCGGTA
ACTATCGTCTTGAGTCCAACCCGGTAAGACACGACTTATCGCCACTGGCAGCAGCCACTGGTAACAGGAT
TAGCAGAGCGAGGTATGTAGGCGGTGCTACAGAGTTCTTGAAGTGGTGGCCTAACTACGGCTACACTAGA
AGAACAGTATTTGGTATCTGCGCTCTGCTGAAGCCAGTTACCTTCGGAAAAAGAGTTGGTAGCTCTTGAT
CCGGCAAACAAACCACCGCTGGTAGCGGTGGTTTTTTTGTTTGCAAGCAGCAGATTACGCGCAGAAAAAA
AGGATCTCAAGAAGATCCTTTGATCTTTTCTACGGGGTCTGACGCTCAGTGGAACGAAAACTCACGTTAA
GGGATTTTGGTCATGAGATTATCAAAAAGGATCTTCACCTAGATCCTTTTAAATTAAAAATGAAGTTTTA
AATCAATCTAAAGTATATATGAGTAAACTTGGTCTGACAGTTACCAATGCTTAATCAGTGAGGCACCTAT
CTCAGCGATCTGTCTATTTCGTTCATCCATAGTTGCCTGACTCCCCGTCGTGTAGATAACTACGATACGG
GAGGGCTTACCATCTGGCCCCAGTGCTGCAATGATACCGCGAGACCCACGCTCACCGGCTCCAGATTTAT
CAGCAATAAACCAGCCAGCCGGAAGGGCCGAGCGCAGAAGTGGTCCTGCAACTTTATCCGCCTCCATCCA
GTCTATTAATTGTTGCCGGGAAGCTAGAGTAAGTAGTTCGCCAGTTAATAGTTTGCGCAACGTTGTTGCC
ATTGCTACAGGCATCGTGGTGTCACGCTCGTCGTTTGGTATGGCTTCATTCAGCTCCGGTTCCCAACGAT
CAAGGCGAGTTACATGATCCCCCATGTTGTGCAAAAAAGCGGTTAGCTCCTTCGGTCCTCCGATCGTTGT
CAGAAGTAAGTTGGCCGCAGTGTTATCACTCATGGTTATGGCAGCACTGCATAATTCTCTTACTGTCATG
CCATCCGTAAGATGCTTTTCTGTGACTGGTGAGTACTCAACCAAGTCATTCTGAGAATAGTGTATGCGGC
GACCGAGTTGCTCTTGCCCGGCGTCAATACGGGATAATACCGCGCCACATAGCAGAACTTTAAAAGTGCT
CATCATTGGAAAACGTTCTTCGGGGCGAAAACTCTCAAGGATCTTACCGCTGTTGAGATCCAGTTCGATG
TAACCCACTCGTGCACCCAACTGATCTTCAGCATCTTTTACTTTCACCAGCGTTTCTGGGTGAGCAAAAA
CAGGAAGGCAAAATGCCGCAAAAAAGGGAATAAGGGCGACACGGAAATGTTGAATACTCATACTCTTCCT
TTTTCAATATTATTGAAGCATTTATCAGGGTTATTGTCTCATGAGCGGATACATATTTGAATGTATTTAG
AAAAATAAACAAATAGGGGTTCCGCGCACATTTCCCCGAAAAGTGCCACCTGACGTC
